Addgene plasmid #169477: pVH8-Tier1-PhCMV-NLS
Purpose: Tier-1 vector encoding PhCMV-driven nuclear localization signal expression (PhCMV-NLS-pA).
Depositing lab: Martin Fussenegger. Depositing organization: ETH Zurich (Swiss Federal Institute of Technology). Publication: A versatile plasmid architecture for mammalian synthetic biology (VAMSyB). Haellman V, Strittmatter T, Bertschi A, Stucheli P, Fussenegger M. Metab Eng. 2021 Jul;66:41-50. doi: 10.1016/j.ymben.2021.04.003. Epub 2021 Apr 18. PubMed 33857582.
Backbone
  Vector backbone: pMM1 (pcDNA3.1-based)
  Backbone size w/o insert (bp): 4435
  Vector type: Mammalian Expression
  Selectable markers: Neomycin (select with G418)
Growth in bacteria
  Bacterial resistance: Ampicillin, 100 μg/mL
  Growth temperature: 37°C
  Growth strain: DH5alpha
  Copy number: High Copy
Gene/Insert
  Gene/Insert name: PCMV-driven nuclear localization signal (alt name: PCMV-NLS)
  Species: simian virus 40
  Promoter: PhCMV
  Cloning method: Restriction Enzyme; 5′ cloning site Unknown (unknown if destroyed)
  Sequencing primers: 5′ AmpStart; 3′ BGH-rev
Terms and licenses: Academic/Nonprofit Terms; Industry Terms: Not Available to Industry
How to cite: pVH8-Tier1-PhCMV-NLS was a gift from Martin Fussenegger (Addgene plasmid # 169477 ; http://n2t.net/addgene:169477 ; RRID:Addgene_169477)
