[The description below was written by a language model from this plasmid's Addgene catalogue record and pLannotate feature annotations shown in this document.]
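Description:
pVH8-Tier1-PhCMV-NLS is a mammalian expression plasmid built on pMM1, a pcDNA3.1-derived backbone, and belongs to the "Tier-1" level of the VAMSyB modular plasmid architecture for mammalian synthetic biology. The full sequence record is 5,220 nt. In E. coli it replicates at high copy from a ColE1/pUC-type origin and is selected with ampicillin through the β-lactamase gene and its native promoter. An f1 phage origin is also present, along with short lac promoter/operator, CAP-site and lacI remnants that are typical backbone carry-over.

The expression unit consists of the human cytomegalovirus immediate-early enhancer and promoter (PhCMV), followed by a T7 promoter, a short coding segment for the SV40 large T antigen nuclear localization signal, and the bovine growth hormone polyadenylation signal, giving the PhCMV-NLS-pA arrangement described in the record. The NLS is only a 21-nt annotated element, and no reporter or other protein partner is annotated between it and the poly(A) signal. This suggests that the plasmid is a building-block vector into which a coding sequence could be placed to obtain a nuclear-targeted fusion, though the record does not state this or identify the cloning sites. A small annotation overlapping the end of the CMV promoter as a truncated HIV-1 LTR fragment is probably a sequence-similarity hit rather than a functional viral element. A separate SV40 early promoter drives the neomycin phosphotransferase gene, terminated by the SV40 poly(A) signal, which allows G418 selection of stably transfected mammalian cells. A partial ble fragment lies downstream of neo.
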