Features (pLannotate 1.2.2; 19 found; start..end, strand, type, name):
    151..454     +  enhancer       CMV enhancer: human cytomegalovirus immediate early enhancer
    455..658     +  promoter       CMV promoter: human cytomegalovirus (CMV) immediate early promoter
    654..687     +  LTR            5' LTR (truncated) (fragment): truncated 5' long terminal repeat (LTR) from HIV-1
    703..721     +  promoter       T7 promoter: promoter for bacteriophage T7 RNA polymerase
    771..791     +  CDS            SV40 NLS: nuclear localization signal of SV40 (simian virus 40) large T antigen
    852..1076    +  polyA_signal   bGH poly(A) signal: bovine growth hormone polyadenylation signal
   1080..1101    +  promoter       SV40 promoter (fragment): SV40 enhancer and early promoter
   1122..1550    +  rep_origin     f1 ori (sequence partly withheld): f1 bacteriophage origin of replication; arrow indicates direction of (+) strand synthesis
   1564..1893    +  promoter       SV40 promoter: SV40 enhancer and early promoter
   1960..2751    +  CDS            neo: KKA2_KLEPN - Also known as kan, nptII. Experimental evidence at protein level: Swiss-Prot protein existence level 1. Resistance to kanamycin, neomycin, paromomycin, ribostamycin, butirosin and gentamicin B. From Klebsiella pneumoniae.
   2775..2933    +  CDS            ble (fragment): BLE_KLEPN - Experimental evidence at protein level: Swiss-Prot protein existence level 1. Binding protein with a strong affinity to the bleomycin family of antibiotics. Binds to CL990; an antimitotic-antibiotic compound. From Klebsiella pneumoniae.
   2928..3049    +  polyA_signal   SV40 poly(A) signal: SV40 polyadenylation signal
   3122..3138    -  protein_bind   lac operator: The lac repressor binds to the lac operator to inhibit transcription in E. coli. This inhibition can be relieved by adding lactose or isopropyl-β-D-thiogalactopyranoside (IPTG). lac repressor encoded by lacI
   3146..3176    -  promoter       lac promoter: promoter for the E. coli lac operon
   3191..3212    -  protein_bind   CAP binding site: CAP binding activates transcription in the presence of cAMP. E. coli catabolite activator protein
   3225..3317    -  CDS            lacI (fragment): lac repressor; lacI; The lac repressor binds to the lac operator to inhibit transcription in E. coli. This inhibition can be relieved by adding lactose or isopropyl-β-D-thiogalactopyranoside (IPTG).
   3500..4088    -  rep_origin     ori: high-copy-number ColE1/pMB1/pBR322/pUC origin of replication
   4259..5119    -  CDS            AmpR: β-lactamase; bla; confers resistance to ampicillin, carbenicillin, and related antibiotics
   5120..4       -  promoter       AmpR promoter (across the origin): bla
>Addgene plasmid #169477 | pVH8-Tier1-PhCMV-NLS | addgene full sequence | sequence record 364200 | Addgene NGS Result
CGCGCACATTTCCCCGAAAAGTGCCACCTGACGTCGACGGATCGGGAGATCTCCACGCGTGGTACCCTCG
AGTTGACATTGATTATTGAGTAGTTATTAATAGTAATCAATTACGGGGTCATTAGTTCATAGCCCATATA
TGGAGTTCCGCGTTACATAACTTACGGTAAATGGCCCGCCTGGCTGACCGCCCAACGACCCCCGCCCATT
GACGTCAATAATGACGTATGTTCCCATAGTAACGCCAATAGGGACTTTCCATTGACGTCAATGGGTGGAG
TATTTACGGTAAACTGCCCACTTGGCAGTACATCAAGTGTATCATATGCCAAGTACGCCCCCTATTGACG
TCAATGACGGTAAATGGCCCGCCTGGCATTATGCCCAGTACATGACCTTATGGGACTTTCCTACTTGGCA
GTACATCTACGTATTAGTCATCGCTATTACCATGGTGATGCGGTTTTGGCAGTACATCAATGGGCGTGGA
TAGCGGTTTGACTCACGGGGATTTCCAAGTCTCCACCCCATTGACGTCAATGGGAGTTTGTTTTGGCACC
AAAATCAACGGGACTTTCCAAAATGTCGTAACAACTCCGCCCCATTGACGCAAATGGGCGGTAGGCGTGT
ACGGTGGGAGGTCTATATAAGCAGAGCTCTCTGGCTAACTAGAGAACCCACTGCTTACTGGCTTATCGAA
ATTAATACGACTCACTATAGGGAGACCCAAGCTGTTCGAAGCGGAATTCACCATGACTAGTGGATCTGAT
CCAAAAAAGAAGAGAAAGGTAGCTAGCGGATCCACCGGTGTCTAGAAAGCTTTGAGGCCGGCCTGCAGGG
ATCAGCCTCGACTGTGCCTTCTAGTTGCCAGCCATCTGTTGTTTGCCCCTCCCCCGTGCCTTCCTTGACC
CTGGAAGGTGCCACTCCCACTGTCCTTTCCTAATAAAATGAGGAAATTGCATCGCATTGTCTGAGTAGGT
GTCATTCTATTCTGGGGGGTGGGGTGGGGCAGGACAGCAAGGGGGAGGATTGGGAAGACAATAGCAGGCA
TGCTGGGGATGCGGTGGGCTCTATGGCTTCTGAGGCGGAAAGAACCAGCTGGGGCTCTAGGGGGTATCCC
C
[124 nt withheld, positions 1122-1245]
C
[91 nt withheld, positions 1247-1337]
A
[49 nt withheld, positions 1339-1387]
CCTTTGACGTTGGAGTCCACGTTCTTT
[37 nt withheld, positions 1415-1451]
ACCCTATCTCGGTCTATTCTTTTGATTTATAAGGGATTTTGCCGATTTCGGCCTATTGGTTAAAAAATGA
GCTGATTTAACAAAAATTTAACGCGAATTAATTCTGTGGAATGTGTGTCAGTTAGGGTGTGGAAAGTCCC
CAGGCTCCCCAGCAGGCAGAAGTATGCAAAGCATGCATCTCAATTAGTCAGCAACCAGGTGTGGAAAGTC
CCCAGGCTCCCCAGCAGGCAGAAGTATGCAAAGCATGCATCTCAATTAGTCAGCAACCATAGTCCCGCCC
CTAACTCCGCCCATCCCGCCCCTAACTCCGCCCAGTTCCGCCCATTCTCCGCCCCATGGCTGACTAATTT
TTTTTATTTATGCAGAGGCCGAGGCCGCCTCTGCCTCTGAGCTATTCCAGAAGTAGTGAGGAGGCTTTTT
TGGAGGCCTAGGCTTTTGCAAAAAGCTCCCGGGAGCTTGTATATCCATTTTCGGATCTGATCAAGAGACA
GGATGAGGATCGTTTCGCATGATTGAACAAGATGGATTGCACGCAGGTTCTCCGGCCGCTTGGGTGGAGA
GGCTATTCGGCTATGACTGGGCACAACAGACAATCGGCTGCTCTGATGCCGCCGTGTTCCGGCTGTCAGC
GCAGGGGCGCCCGGTTCTTTTTGTCAAGACCGACCTGTCCGGTGCCCTGAATGAACTGCAGGACGAGGCA
GCGCGGCTATCGTGGCTGGCCACGACGGGCGTTCCTTGCGCAGCTGTGCTCGACGTTGTCACTGAAGCGG
GAAGGGACTGGCTGCTATTGGGCGAAGTGCCGGGGCAGGATCTCCTGTCATCTCACCTTGCTCCTGCCGA
GAAAGTATCCATCATGGCTGATGCAATGCGGCGGCTGCATACGCTTGATCCGGCTACCTGCCCATTCGAC
CACCAAGCGAAACATCGCATCGAGCGAGCACGTACTCGGATGGAAGCCGGTCTTGTCGATCAGGATGATC
TGGACGAAGAGCATCAGGGGCTCGCGCCAGCCGAACTGTTCGCCAGGCTCAAGGCGCGCATGCCCGACGG
CGAGGATCTCGTCGTGACCCATGGCGATGCCTGCTTGCCGAATATCATGGTGGAAAATGGCCGCTTTTCT
GGATTCATCGACTGTGGCCGGCTGGGTGTGGCGGACCGCTATCAGGACATAGCGTTGGCTACCCGTGATA
TTGCTGAAGAGCTTGGCGGCGAATGGGCTGACCGCTTCCTCGTGCTTTACGGTATCGCCGCTCCCGATTC
GCAGCGCATCGCCTTCTATCGCCTTCTTGACGAGTTCTTCTGAGCGGGACTCTGGGGTTCGAAATGACCG
ACCAAGCGACGCCCAACCTGCCATCACGAGATTTCGATTCCACCGCCGCCTTCTATGAAAGGTTGGGCTT
CGGAATCGTTTTCCGGGACGCCGGCTGGATGATCCTCCAGCGCGGGGATCTCATGCTGGAGTTCTTCGCC
CACCCCAACTTGTTTATTGCAGCTTATAATGGTTACAAATAAAGCAATAGCATCACAAATTTCACAAATA
AAGCATTTTTTTCACTGCATTCTAGTTGTGGTTTGTCCAAACTCATCAATGTATCTTATCATGTCTGTAT
ACCGTCGACCTCTAGCTAGAGCTTGGCGTAATCATGGTCATAGCTGTTTCCTGTGTGAAATTGTTATCCG
CTCACAATTCCACACAACATACGAGCCGGAAGCATAAAGTGTAAAGCCTGGGGTGCCTAATGAGTGAGCT
AACTCACATTAATTGCGTTGCGCTCACTGCCCGCTTTCCAGTCGGGAAACCTGTCGTGCCAGCTGCATTA
ATGAATCGGCCAACGCGCGGGGAGAGGCGGTTTGCGTATTGGGCGCTCTTCCGCTTCCTCGCTCACTGAC
TCGCTGCGCTCGGTCGTTCGGCTGCGGCGAGCGGTATCAGCTCACTCAAAGGCGGTAATACGGTTATCCA
CAGAATCAGGGGATAACGCAGGAAAGAACATGTGAGCAAAAGGCCAGCAAAAGGCCAGGAACCGTAAAAA
GGCCGCGTTGCTGGCGTTTTTCCATAGGCTCCGCCCCCCTGACGAGCATCACAAAAATCGACGCTCAAGT
CAGAGGTGGCGAAACCCGACAGGACTATAAAGATACCAGGCGTTTCCCCCTGGAAGCTCCCTCGTGCGCT
CTCCTGTTCCGACCCTGCCGCTTACCGGATACCTGTCCGCCTTTCTCCCTTCGGGAAGCGTGGCGCTTTC
TCATAGCTCACGCTGTAGGTATCTCAGTTCGGTGTAGGTCGTTCGCTCCAAGCTGGGCTGTGTGCACGAA
CCCCCCGTTCAGCCCGACCGCTGCGCCTTATCCGGTAACTATCGTCTTGAGTCCAACCCGGTAAGACACG
ACTTATCGCCACTGGCAGCAGCCACTGGTAACAGGATTAGCAGAGCGAGGTATGTAGGCGGTGCTACAGA
GTTCTTGAAGTGGTGGCCTAACTACGGCTACACTAGAAGAACAGTATTTGGTATCTGCGCTCTGCTGAAG
CCAGTTACCTTCGGAAAAAGAGTTGGTAGCTCTTGATCCGGCAAACAAACCACCGCTGGTAGCGGTGGTT
TTTTTGTTTGCAAGCAGCAGATTACGCGCAGAAAAAAAGGATCTCAAGAAGATCCTTTGATCTTTTCTAC
GGGGTCTGACGCTCAGTGGAACGAAAACTCACGTTAAGGGATTTTGGTCATGAGATTATCAAAAAGGATC
TTCACCTAGATCCTTTTAAATTAAAAATGAAGTTTTAAATCAATCTAAAGTATATATGAGTAAACTTGGT
CTGACAGTTACCAATGCTTAATCAGTGAGGCACCTATCTCAGCGATCTGTCTATTTCGTTCATCCATAGT
TGCCTGACTCCCCGTCGTGTAGATAACTACGATACGGGAGGGCTTACCATCTGGCCCCAGTGCTGCAATG
ATACCGCGAGACCCACGCTCACCGGCTCCAGATTTATCAGCAATAAACCAGCCAGCCGGAAGGGCCGAGC
GCAGAAGTGGTCCTGCAACTTTATCCGCCTCCATCCAGTCTATTAATTGTTGCCGGGAAGCTAGAGTAAG
TAGTTCGCCAGTTAATAGTTTGCGCAACGTTGTTGCCATTGCTACAGGCATCGTGGTGTCACGCTCGTCG
TTTGGTATGGCTTCATTCAGCTCCGGTTCCCAACGATCAAGGCGAGTTACATGATCCCCCATGTTGTGCA
AAAAAGCGGTTAGCTCCTTCGGTCCTCCGATCGTTGTCAGAAGTAAGTTGGCCGCAGTGTTATCACTCAT
GGTTATGGCAGCACTGCATAATTCTCTTACTGTCATGCCATCCGTAAGATGCTTTTCTGTGACTGGTGAG
TACTCAACCAAGTCATTCTGAGAATAGTGTATGCGGCGACCGAGTTGCTCTTGCCCGGCGTCAATACGGG
ATAATACCGCGCCACATAGCAGAACTTTAAAAGTGCTCATCATTGGAAAACGTTCTTCGGGGCGAAAACT
CTCAAGGATCTTACCGCTGTTGAGATCCAGTTCGATGTAACCCACTCGTGCACCCAACTGATCTTCAGCA
TCTTTTACTTTCACCAGCGTTTCTGGGTGAGCAAAAACAGGAAGGCAAAATGCCGCAAAAAAGGGAATAA
GGGCGACACGGAAATGTTGAATACTCATACTCTTCCTTTTTCAATATTATTGAAGCATTTATCAGGGTTA
TTGTCTCATGAGCGGATACATATTTGAATGTATTTAGAAAAATAAACAAATAGGGGTTC
